>Addgene plasmid #14940 | pLDLR-Luc (aka: pES7) | addgene full sequence | sequence record 122748 | Addgene NGS result
GCCAGAACATTTCTCTATCGATAGGTACCGAGCTCTTACGCGTGCTAGCCCAATTCGCCCTTGGCTGTTG
TTATCCTTCTGTGGACAACAACAGCAAAATGTTAACAGTTAAACATCGAGAAATTTCAGGAGGATCTTTC
AGAAGATGCGTTTCCAATTTTGAGGGGGCGTCAGCTCTTCACCGGAGACCCAAATACAACAAATCAAGTC
GCCTGCCCTGGCGACACTTTCGAAGGACTGGAGTGGGAATCAGAGCTTCACGGGTTAAAAAGCCGATGTC
ACATCGGCCGTTCGAAACTCCTCCTCTTGCAGTGAGGTGAAGACATTTGAAAATCACCCCACTGCAAACT
CCTCCCCCTGCTAGAAACCTCACATTGAAATGCTGTAAATGACGTGGGCCAAGGGCGAATTGGGCTCGAG
ATCTGCGATCTAAGTAAGCTTGGCATTCCGGTACTGTTGGTAAAGCCACCATGGAAGACGCCAAAAACAT
AAAGAAAGGCCCGGCGCCATTCTATCCGCTGGAAGATGGAACCGCTGGAGAGCAACTGCATAAGGCTATG
AAGAGATACGCCCTGGTTCCTGGAACAATTGCTTTTACAGATGCACATATCGAGGTGGACATCACTTACG
CTGAGTACTTCGAAATGTCCGTTCGGTTGGCAGAAGCTATGAAACGATATGGGCTGAATACAAATCACAG
AATCGTCGTATGCAGTGAAAACTCTCTTCAATTCTTTATGCCGGTGTTGGGCGCGTTATTTATCGGAGTT
GCAGTTGCGCCCGCGAACGACATTTATAATGAACGTGAATTGCTCAACAGTATGGGCATTTCGCAGCCTA
CCGTGGTGTTCGTTTCCAAAAAGGGGTTGCAAAAAATTTTGAACGTGCAAAAAAAGCTCCCAATCATCCA
AAAAATTATTATCATGGATTCTAAAACGGATTACCAGGGATTTCAGTCGATGTACACGTTCGTCACATCT
CATCTACCTCCCGGTTTTAATGAATACGATTTTGTGCCAGAGTCCTTCGATAGGGACAAGACAATTGCAC
TGATCATGAACTCCTCTGGATCTACTGGTCTGCCTAAAGGTGTCGCTCTGCCTCATAGAACTGCCTGCGT
GAGATTCTCGCATGCCAGAGATCCTATTTTTGGCAATCAAATCATTCCGGATACTGCGATTTTAAGTGTT
GTTCCATTCCATCACGGTTTTGGAATGTTTACTACACTCGGATATTTGATATGTGGATTTCGAGTCGTCT
TAATGTATAGATTTGAAGAAGAGCTGTTTCTGAGGAGCCTTCAGGATTACAAGATTCAAAGTGCGCTGCT
GGTGCCAACCCTATTCTCCTTCTTCGCCAAAAGCACTCTGATTGACAAATACGATTTATCTAATTTACAC
GAAATTGCTTCTGGTGGCGCTCCCCTCTCTAAGGAAGTCGGGGAAGCGGTTGCCAAGAGGTTCCATCTGC
CAGGTATCAGGCAAGGATATGGGCTCACTGAGACTACATCAGCTATTCTGATTACACCCGAGGGGGATGA
TAAACCGGGCGCGGTCGGTAAAGTTGTTCCATTTTTTGAAGCGAAGGTTGTGGATCTGGATACCGGGAAA
ACGCTGGGCGTTAATCAAAGAGGCGAACTGTGTGTGAGAGGTCCTATGATTATGTCCGGTTATGTAAACA
ATCCGGAAGCGACCAACGCCTTGATTGACAAGGATGGATGGCTACATTCTGGAGACATAGCTTACTGGGA
CGAAGACGAACACTTCTTCATCGTTGACCGCCTGAAGTCTCTGATTAAGTACAAAGGCTATCAGGTGGCT
CCCGCTGAATTGGAATCCATCTTGCTCCAACACCCCAACATCTTCGACGCAGGTGTCGCAGGTCTTCCCG
ACGATGACGCCGGTGAACTTCCCGCCGCCGTTGTTGTTTTGGAGCACGGAAAGACGATGACGGAAAAAGA
GATCGTGGATTACGTCGCCAGTCAAGTAACAACCGCGAAAAAGTTGCGCGGAGGAGTTGTGTTTGTGGAC
GAAGTACCGAAAGGTCTTACCGGAAAACTCGACGCAAGAAAAATCAGAGAGATCCTCATAAAGGCCAAGA
AGGGCGGAAAGATCGCCGTGTAATTCTAGAGTCGGGGCGGCCGGCCGCTTCGAGCAGACATGATAAGATA
CATTGATGAGTTTGGACAAACCACAACTAGAATGCAGTGAAAAAAATGCTTTATTTGTGAAATTTGTGAT
GCTATTGCTTTATTTGTAACCATTATAAGCTGCAATAAACAAGTTAACAACAACAATTGCATTCATTTTA
TGTTTCAGGTTCAGGGGGAGGTGTGGGAGGTTTTTTAAAGCAAGTAAAACCTCTACAAATGTGGTAAAAT
CGATAAGGATCCGTCGACCGATGCCCTTGAGAGCCTTCAACCCAGTCAGCTCCTTCCGGTGGGCGCGGGG
CATGACTATCGTCGCCGCACCTTCCGCTTCCTCGCTCACTGACTCGCTGCGCTCGGTCGTTCGGCTGCGG
CGAGCGGTATCAGCTCACTCAAAGGCGGTAATACGGTTATCCACAGAATCAGGGGATAACGCAGGAAAGA
ACATGTGAGCAAAAGGCCAGCAAAAGGCCAGGAACCGTAAAAAGGCCGCGTTGCTGGCGTTTTTCCATAG
GCTCCGCCCCCCTGACGAGCATCACAAAAATCGACGCTCAAGTCAGAGGTGGCGAAACCCGACAGGACTA
TAAAGATACCAGGCGTTTCCCCCTGGAAGCTCCCTCGTGCGCTCTCCTGTTCCGACCCTGCCGCTTACCG
GATACCTGTCCGCCTTTCTCCCTTCGGGAAGCGTGGCGCTTTCTCATAGCTCACGCTGTAGGTATCTCAG
TTCGGTGTAGGTCGTTCGCTCCAAGCTGGGCTGTGTGCACGAACCCCCCGTTCAGCCCGACCGCTGCGCC
TTATCCGGTAACTATCGTCTTGAGTCCAACCCGGTAAGACACGACTTATCGCCACTGGCAGCAGCCACTG
GTAACAGGATTAGCAGAGCGAGGTATGTAGGCGGTGCTACAGAGTTCTTGAAGTGGTGGCCTAACTACGG
CTACACTAGAAGAACAGTATTTGGTATCTGCGCTCTGCTGAAGCCAGTTACCTTCGGAAAAAGAGTTGGT
AGCTCTTGATCCGGCAAACAAACCACCGCTGGTAGCGGTGGTTTTTTTGTTTGCAAGCAGCAGATTACGC
GCAGAAAAAAAGGATCTCAAGAAGATCCTTTGATCTTTTCTACGGGGTCTGACGCTCAGTGGAACGAAAA
CTCACGTTAAGGGATTTTGGTCATGAGATTATCAAAAAGGATCTTCACCTAGATCCTTTTAAATTAAAAA
TGAAGTTTTAAATCAATCTAAAGTATATATGAGTAAACTTGGTCTGACAGTTACCAATGCTTAATCAGTG
AGGCACCTATCTCAGCGATCTGTCTATTTCGTTCATCCATAGTTGCCTGACTCCCCGTCGTGTAGATAAC
TACGATACGGGAGGGCTTACCATCTGGCCCCAGTGCTGCAATGATACCGCGAGACCCACGCTCACCGGCT
CCAGATTTATCAGCAATAAACCAGCCAGCCGGAAGGGCCGAGCGCAGAAGTGGTCCTGCAACTTTATCCG
CCTCCATCCAGTCTATTAATTGTTGCCGGGAAGCTAGAGTAAGTAGTTCGCCAGTTAATAGTTTGCGCAA
CGTTGTTGCCATTGCTACAGGCATCGTGGTGTCACGCTCGTCGTTTGGTATGGCTTCATTCAGCTCCGGT
TCCCAACGATCAAGGCGAGTTACATGATCCCCCATGTTGTGCAAAAAAGCGGTTAGCTCCTTCGGTCCTC
CGATCGTTGTCAGAAGTAAGTTGGCCGCAGTGTTATCACTCATGGTTATGGCAGCACTGCATAATTCTCT
TACTGTCATGCCATCCGTAAGATGCTTTTCTGTGACTGGTGAGTACTCAACCAAGTCATTCTGAGAATAG
TGTATGCGGCGACCGAGTTGCTCTTGCCCGGCGTCAATACGGGATAATACCGCGCCACATAGCAGAACTT
TAAAAGTGCTCATCATTGGAAAACGTTCTTCGGGGCGAAAACTCTCAAGGATCTTACCGCTGTTGAGATC
CAGTTCGATGTAACCCACTCGTGCACCCAACTGATCTTCAGCATCTTTTACTTTCACCAGCGTTTCTGGG
TGAGCAAAAACAGGAAGGCAAAATGCCGCAAAAAAGGGAATAAGGGCGACACGGAAATGTTGAATACTCA
TACTCTTCCTTTTTCAATATTATTGAAGCATTTATCAGGGTTATTGTCTCATGAGCGGATACATATTTGA
ATGTATTTAGAAAAATAAACAAATAGGGGTTCCGCGCACATTTCCCCGAAAAGTGCCACCTG
[124 nt withheld, positions 4403-4526]
C
[91 nt withheld, positions 4528-4618]
A
[49 nt withheld, positions 4620-4668]
CCTTTGACGTTGGAGTCCACGTTCTTT
[37 nt withheld, positions 4696-4732]
ACCCTATCTCGGTCTATTCTTTTGATTTATAAGGGATTTTGCCGATTTCGGCCTATTGGTTAAAAAATGA
GCTGATTTAACAAAAATTTAACGCGAATTTTAACAAAATATTAACGCTTACAATTTGCCATTCGCCATTC
AGGCTGCGCAACTGTTGGGAAGGGCGATCGGTGCGGGCCTCTTCGCTATTACGCCAGCCCAAGCTACCAT
GATAAGTAAGTAATATTAAGGTACGGGAGGTACTTGGAGCGGCCGCAATAAAATATCTTTATTTTCATTA
CATCTGTGTGTTGGTTTTTTGTGTGAATCGATAGTACTAACATACGCTCTCCATCAAAACAAAACGAAAC
AAAACAAACTAGCAAAATAGGCTGTCCCCAGTGCAAGTGCAGGT
Features (pLannotate 1.2.2; 11 found; start..end, strand, type, name):
    471..2123    +  CDS            luciferase: firefly luciferase; luc+; enhanced luc+ version of the luciferase gene
   2164..2285    -  polyA_signal   SV40 poly(A) signal: SV40 polyadenylation signal
   2308..2376    -  CDS            large T antigen (fragment): large T antigen from SV40 (simian virus 40)
   2392..2470    +  CDS            TcR (fragment): tetracycline efflux protein; tet; confers resistance to tetracycline
   2652..3240    -  rep_origin     ori: high-copy-number ColE1/pMB1/pBR322/pUC origin of replication
   3411..4271    -  CDS            AmpR: β-lactamase; bla; confers resistance to ampicillin, carbenicillin, and related antibiotics
   4272..4376    -  promoter       AmpR promoter: bla
   4403..4831    +  rep_origin     f1 ori (sequence partly withheld): f1 bacteriophage origin of replication; arrow indicates direction of (+) strand synthesis
   4863..4930    -  CDS            lacZα (fragment): LacZα fragment of β-galactosidase; lacZ fragment
   4989..5037    +  polyA_signal   poly(A) signal: synthetic polyadenylation signal
   5051..16      +  misc_feature   pause site (across the origin): RNA polymerase II transcriptional pause signal from the human α2 globin gene
