[The description below was written by a language model from this plasmid's Addgene catalogue record and pLannotate feature annotations shown in this document.]
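Description:
pLDLR-Luc (also called pES7) is a mammalian luciferase reporter plasmid in which a short fragment of the human LDL receptor (LDLR) gene promoter drives firefly luciferase. According to the record, a PCR fragment of about 340 bp spanning nucleotides –335 to +3 of the human LDLR gene was inserted between the SacI and XhoI sites of the promoterless Promega vector pGL2-basic, both sites being retained. Because the backbone supplies no eukaryotic promoter of its own, luciferase output in transfected cells reflects the activity of the cloned LDLR promoter. The catalogue lists luciferase as a C-terminal "tag", but the arrangement is a transcriptional reporter rather than a protein fusion.

The feature table, generated from the full sequenced plasmid, shows the luciferase coding sequence followed by an SV40 polyadenylation signal. Upstream of the cloning region sit a synthetic poly(A) signal and an RNA polymerase II transcriptional pause site, which limit read-through from the backbone and so reduce background signal. The LDLR promoter itself is not annotated but would lie in the unannotated stretch just before the luciferase gene. Propagation in E. coli relies on a high-copy ColE1/pUC-type origin and ampicillin selection through AmpR with its bla promoter. An f1 origin is also present, along with small remnants of lacZα, TcR and SV40 large T antigen sequences. The sequenced record is 5,126 nt, shorter than the sum of the stated backbone and insert sizes, and the luciferase is annotated as the luc+ form. The record does not explain these discrepancies.

The associated publication concerns transcriptional regulation by sterol regulatory element binding proteins, consistent with use of this plasmid as a readout of sterol-responsive LDLR promoter activity.
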