Addgene plasmid #14940: pLDLR-Luc (aka: pES7)
Depositing lab: Axel Nohturfft. Publication: Transcriptional regulation of phagocytosis-induced membrane biogenesis by sterol regulatory element binding proteins. Castoreno AB, Wang Y, Stockinger W, Jarzylo LA, Du H, Pagnon JC, Shieh EC, Nohturfft A. Proc Natl Acad Sci U S A. 2005 Sep 13. 102(37):13129-34. 10.1073/pnas.0506716102 PubMed 16141315.
Backbone
  Vector backbone: pGL2 basic
  Backbone manufacturer: Promega
  Backbone size w/o insert (bp): 5597
  Vector type: Mammalian Expression, Luciferase
Growth in bacteria
  Bacterial resistance: Ampicillin, 100 μg/mL
  Growth temperature: 37°C
  Growth strain: DH5alpha
  Copy number: High Copy
Gene/Insert
  Gene/Insert name: LDLR promoter (alt names: LDL receptor promoter; LDL receptor)
  Species: H. sapiens (human)
  Insert size (bp): 340
  GenBank ID: NC_000019
  Entrez Gene: LDLR (a.k.a. FH, FHC, FHCL1, LDLCQ2)
  Tag / fusion protein: luciferase (C terminal on backbone)
  Cloning method: Restriction Enzyme; 5′ cloning site SacI (not destroyed); 3′ cloning site XhoI (not destroyed)
  Sequencing primers: 5′ n/a; 3′ LucNrev
Terms and licenses: Academic/Nonprofit Terms; Industry Terms: Not Available to Industry
Depositor comments: To generate pLDLR-Luc, a PCR fragment containing nucleotides –335 to +3 of the human LDL receptor gene was cloned into pGL2-basic. PCR'd using primers: CGATCCTCTACTGACCTC and GGCCCACGTCATTTACAGCATTTC.
How to cite: pLDLR-Luc (aka: pES7) was a gift from Axel Nohturfft (Addgene plasmid # 14940 ; http://n2t.net/addgene:14940 ; RRID:Addgene_14940)
