>Addgene plasmid #14940 | pLDLR-Luc (aka: pES7) | addgene partial sequence | sequence record 21530 | LucNRev 5'-CCTTATGCAGTTGCTCTCC-3'
ATGTTTTTGGCGTCTTCCATGGTGGCTTTACCAACAGTACCGGAATGCCAAGCTTACTTAGATCGCAGAT
CTCGAGCCCAATTCGCCCTTGGCCCACGTCATTTACAGCATTTCAATGTGAGGTTTCTAGCAGGGGGAGG
AGTTTGCAGTGGGGTGATTTTCAAATGTCTTCACCTCACTGCAAGAGGAGGAGTTTCGAACGGCCGATGT
GACATCGGCTTTTTAACCCGTGAAGCTCTGATTCCCACTCCAGTCCTTCGAAAGTGTCGCCAGGGCAGGC
GACTTGATTTGTTGTATTTGGGTCTCCGGTGAAGAGCTGACGCCCCCTCAAAATTGGAAACGCATCTTCT
GAAAGATCCTCCTGAAATTTCTCGATGTTTAACTGTTAACATTTTGCTGTTGTTGTCCACAGAAGGATAA
CAACAGCCAAGGGCGAATTGGGCTAGCACGCGTAAGAGCTCGGTACCTATCGATAGAGAAATGTTCTGGC
ACCTGCACTTGCACTGGGGACAGCCTATTTTGCTAGTTTGTTTTGTTTCGTTTTGTTTTGATGGAGAGCG
TATGTTAGTACTATCGATTCACACAAAAAACCAACACACAGATGTAATGAAAATAAAGATATT
