>Addgene plasmid #14940 | pLDLR-Luc (aka: pES7) | addgene partial sequence | sequence record 107675 | pGL3-R 5'-CTTGGCATTCCGGTACTGTT-3'
AAACATAAAGAAAGGCCCGGCGCCATTCTATCCGCTGGAAGATGGAACCGCTGGAGAGCAACTGCATAAG
GCTATGAAGAGATACGCCCTGGTTCCTGGAACAATTGCTTTTACAGATGCACATATCGAGGTGGACATCA
CTTACGCTGAGTACTTCGAAATGTCCGTTCGGTTGGCAGAAGCTATGAAACGATATGGGCTGAATACAAA
TCACAGAATCGTCGTATGCAGTGAAAACTCTCTTCAATTCTTTATGCCGGTGTTGGGCGCGTTATTTATC
GGAGTTGCAGTTGCGCCCGCGAACGACATTTATAATGAACGTGAATTGCTCAACAGTATGGGCATTTCGC
AGCCTACCGTGGTGTTCGTTTCCAAAAAGGGGTTGCAAAAAATTTTGAACGTGCAAAAAAAGCTCCCAAT
CATCCAAAAAATTATTATCATGGATTCTAAAACGGATTACCAGGGATTTCAGTCGATGTACACGTTCGTC
ACATCTCATCTACCTCCCGGTTTTAATGAATACGATTTTGTGCCAGAGTCCTTCGATAGGGACAAGACAA
TTGCACTGATCATGAACTCCTCTGGATCTACTGGTCTGCCTAAAGGTGTCGCTCTGCCTCATAGAACTGC
CTGCGTGAGATTCTCGCATGCCAGAGATCCTATTTTTGGCAATCAAATCATTCCGGATACTGCGATTTTA
AGTGTTGTTCCATTCCATCACGGTTTTGGAATGTTTACTACACTCGGATATTTGATATGTGGATTTCGAG
TCGTCTTAATGTATAGATTTGAAGAAGAGCTGTTTCTGAGGAGCCTTCAGGATTACAAGATTCAAAGTGC
GCTGCTGGTGCCAACCCTATTCTCCTTCTTCGCCAAAAGCACTCTGATTGACAAATACGATTTATCTAAT
TTACACGAAATTGCTTCTGGTGGCGCTCCCCTCTCTAAGGAAGT
